>Addgene plasmid #11586 | pSico PGK puro | addgene full sequence | sequence record 204172 | Addgene NGS Result
GTCGACGGATCGGGAGATCTCCCGATCCCCTATGGTGCACTCTCAGTACAATCTGCTCTGATGCCGCATA
GTTAAGCCAGTATCTGCTCCCTGCTTGTGTGTTGGAGGTCGCTGAGTAGTGCGCGAGCAAAATTTAAGCT
ACAACAAGGCAAGGCTTGACCGACAATTGCATGAAGAATCTGCTTAGGGTTAGGCGTTTTGCGCTGCTTC
GCGATGTACGGGCCAGATATACGCGTTGACATTGATTATTGACTAGTTATTAATAGTAATCAATTACGGG
GTCATTAGTTCATAGCCCATATATGGAGTTCCGCGTTACATAACTTACGGTAAATGGCCCGCCTGGCTGA
CCGCCCAACGACCCCCGCCCATTGACGTCAATAATGACGTATGTTCCCATAGTAACGCCAATAGGGACTT
TCCATTGACGTCAATGGGTGGAGTATTTACGGTAAACTGCCCACTTGGCAGTACATCAAGTGTATCATAT
GCCAAGTACGCCCCCTATTGACGTCAATGACGGTAAATGGCCCGCCTGGCATTATGCCCAGTACATGACC
TTATGGGACTTTCCTACTTGGCAGTACATCTACGTATTAGTCATCGCTATTACCATGGTGATGCGGTTTT
GGCAGTACATCAATGGGCGTGGATAGCGGTTTGACTCACGGGGATTTCCAAGTCTCCACCCCATTGACGT
CAATGGGAGTTTGTTTTGGCACCAAAATCAACGGGACTTTCCAAAATGTCGTAACAACTCCGCCCCATTG
ACGCAAATGGGCGGTAGGCGTGTACGGTGGGAGGTCTATATAAGCAGCGCGTTTTGCCTGTACTGGGTCT
CTCTGGTTAGACCAGATCTGAGCCTGGGAGCTCTCTGGCTAACTAGGGAACCCACTGCTTAAGCCTCAAT
AAAGCTTGCCTTGAGTGCTTCAAGTAGTGTGTGCCCGTCTGTTGTGTGACTCTGGTAACTAGAGATCCCT
CAGACCCTTTTAGTCAGTGTGGAAAATCTCTAGCAGTGGCGCCCGAACAGGGACTTGAAAGCGAAAGGGA
AACCAGAGGAGCTCTCTCGACGCAGGACTCGGCTTGCTGAAGCGCGCACGGCAAGAGGCGAGGGGCGGCG
ACTGGTGAGTACGCCAAAAATTTTGACTAGCGGAGGCTAGAAGGAGAGAGATGGGTGCGAGAGCGTCAGT
ATTAAGCGGGGGAGAATTAGATCGCGATGGGAAAAAATTCGGTTAAGGCCAGGGGGAAAGAAAAAATATA
AATTAAAACATATAGTATGGGCAAGCAGGGAGCTAGAACGATTCGCAGTTAATCCTGGCCTGTTAGAAAC
ATCAGAAGGCTGTAGACAAATACTGGGACAGCTACAACCATCCCTTCAGACAGGATCAGAAGAACTTAGA
TCATTATATAATACAGTAGCAACCCTCTATTGTGTGCATCAAAGGATAGAGATAAAAGACACCAAGGAAG
CTTTAGACAAGATAGAGGAAGAGCAAAACAAAAGTAAGACCACCGCACAGCAAGCGGCCGGCCGCTGATC
TTCAGACCTGGAGGAGGAGATATGAGGGACAATTGGAGAAGTGAATTATATAAATATAAAGTAGTAAAAA
TTGAACCATTAGGAGTAGCACCCACCAAGGCAAAGAGAAGAGTGGTGCAGAGAGAAAAAAGAGCAGTGGG
AATAGGAGCTTTGTTCCTTGGGTTCTTGGGAGCAGCAGGAAGCACTATGGGCGCAGCGTCAATGACGCTG
ACGGTACAGGCCAGACAATTATTGTCTGGTATAGTGCAGCAGCAGAACAATTTGCTGAGGGCTATTGAGG
CGCAACAGCATCTGTTGCAACTCACAGTCTGGGGCATCAAGCAGCTCCAGGCAAGAATCCTGGCTGTGGA
AAGATACCTAAAGGATCAACAGCTCCTGGGGATTTGGGGTTGCTCTGGAAAACTCATTTGCACCACTGCT
GTGCCTTGGAATGCTAGTTGGAGTAATAAATCTCTGGAACAGATTTGGAATCACACGACCTGGATGGAGT
GGGACAGAGAAATTAACAATTACACAAGCTTAATACACTCCTTAATTGAAGAATCGCAAAACCAGCAAGA
AAAGAATGAACAAGAATTATTGGAATTAGATAAATGGGCAAGTTTGTGGAATTGGTTTAACATAACAAAT
TGGCTGTGGTATATAAAATTATTCATAATGATAGTAGGAGGCTTGGTAGGTTTAAGAATAGTTTTTGCTG
TACTTTCTATAGTGAATAGAGTTAGGCAGGGATATTCACCATTATCGTTTCAGACCCACCTCCCAACCCC
GAGGGGACCCGACAGGCCCGAAGGAATAGAAGAAGAAGGTGGAGAGAGAGACAGAGACAGATCCATTCGA
TTAGTGAACGGATCGGCACTGCGTGCGCCAATTCTGCAGACAAATGGCAGTATTCATCCACAATTTTAAA
AGAAAAGGGGGGATTGGGGGGTACAGTGCAGGGGAAAGAATAGTAGACATAATAGCAACAGACATACAAA
CTAAAGAATTACAAAAACAAATTACAAAAATTCAAAATTTTCGGGTTTATTACAGGGACAGCAGAGATCC
AGTTTGGTTAGTACCGGGCCCGCTCTAGAGATCCGACGCGCCATCTCTAGGCCCGCGCCGGCCCCCTCGC
ACAGACTTGTGGGAGAAGCTCGGCTACTCCCCTGCCCCGGTTAATTTGCATATAATATTTCCTAGTAACT
ATAGAGGCTTAATGTGCGATAAAAGACAGATAATCTGTTCTTTTTAATACTAGCTACATTTTACATGATA
GGCTTGGATTTCTATAAGAGATACAAATACTAAATTATTATTTTAAAAAACAGCACAAAAGGAAACTCAC
CCTAACTGTAAAGTAATTATAACTTCGTATAGTATAAATTATACGAAGTTATAAGCCTTGGTTTTTTGAA
TTCGTCGACCTCGAAATTCTACCGGGTAGGGGAGGCGCTTTTCCCAAGGCAGTCTGGAGCATGCGCTTTA
GCAGCCCCGCTGGGCACTTGGCGCTACACAAGTGGCCTCTGGCCTCGCACACATTCCACATCCACCGGTA
GGCGCCAACCGGCTCCGTTCTTTGGTGGCCCCTTCGCGCCACCTTCTACTCCTCCCCTAGTCAGGAAGTT
CCCCCCCGCCCCGCAGCTCGCGTCGTGCAGGACGTGACAAATGGAAGTAGCACGTCTCACTAGTCTCGTG
CAGATGGACAGCACCGCTGAGCAATGGAAGCGGGTAGGCCTTTGGGGCAGCGGCCAATAGCAGCTTTGCT
CCTTCGCTTTCTGGGCTCAGAGGCTGGGAAGGGGTGGGTCCGGGGGCGGGCTCAGGGGCGGGCTCAGGGG
CGGGGCGGGCGCCCGAAGGTCCTCCGGAGGCCCGGCATTCTGCACGCTTCAAAAGCGCACGTCTGCCGCG
CTGTTCTCCTCTTCCTCATCTCCGGGCCTTTCGACCTGCATCCATCTAGATCTCGATCGAGCAGCTGAAG
CTTACCATGACCGAGTACAAGCCCACGGTGCGCCTCGCCACCCGCGACGACGTCCCCAGGGCCGTACGCA
CCCTCGCCGCCGCGTTCGCCGACTACCCCGCCACGCGCCACACCGTCGATCCGGACCGCCACATCGAGCG
GGTCACCGAGCTGCAAGAACTCTTCCTCACGCGCGTCGGGCTCGACATCGGCAAGGTGTGGGTCGCGGAC
GACGGCGCCGCGGTGGCGGTCTGGACCACGCCGGAGAGCGTCGAAGCGGGGGCGGTGTTCGCCGAGATCG
GCCCGCGCATGGCCGAGTTGAGCGGTTCCCGGCTGGCCGCGCAGCAACAGATGGAAGGCCTCCTGGCGCC
GCACCGGCCCAAGGAGCCCGCGTGGTTCCTGGCCACCGTCGGCGTCTCGCCCGACCACCAGGGCAAGGGT
CTGGGCAGCGCCGTCGTGCTCCCCGGAGTGGAGGCGGCCGAGCGCGCCGGGGTGCCCGCCTTCCTGGAGA
CCTCCGCGCCCCGCAACCTCCCCTTCTACGAGCGGCTCGGCTTCACCGTCACCGCCGACGTCGAGGTGCC
CGAAGGACCGCGCACCTGGTGCATGACCCGCAAGCCCGGTGCCTGACGCCCGCCCCACGACCCGCAGCGC
CCGACCGAAAGGAGCGCACGACCCCATGCATCGATGATATCATAATTTAAACAAGCAAAACCAAATTAAG
GGCCAGCTCATTCCTCCCACTCATGATCTATAGATCTATAGATCTCTCGTGGGATCATTGTTTTTCTCTT
GATTCCCACTTTGTGGTTCTAAGTACTGTGGTTTCCAAATGTGTCAGTTTCATAGCCTGAAGAACGAGAT
CAGCAGCCTCTGTTCCACATACACTTCATTCTCAGTATTGTTTTGCCAAGTTCTAATTCCATCAGAAGCT
GGTCGACTCTAGCTAGATGCGGCCGCATAACTTCGTATAGTATAAATTATACGAAGTTATAAGCCTTGTT
AACGCGCGGTGACCCTCGAGGTCGACGGTATCGATAAGCTCGCTTCACGAGATCATGTTTAAGGGTTCCG
GTTCCACTAGGTACAATTCGATATCAAGCTTATCGATAATCAACCTCTGGATTACAAAATTTGTGAAAGA
TTGACTGGTATTCTTAACTATGTTGCTCCTTTTACGCTATGTGGATACGCTGCTTTAATGCCTTTGTATC
ATGCTATTGCTTCCCGTATGGCTTTCATTTTCTCCTCCTTGTATAAATCCTGGTTGCTGTCTCTTTATGA
GGAGTTGTGGCCCGTTGTCAGGCAACGTGGCGTGGTGTGCACTGTGTTTGCTGACGCAACCCCCACTGGT
TGGGGCATTGCCACCACCTGTCAGCTCCTTTCCGGGACTTTCGCTTTCCCCCTCCCTATTGCCACGGCGG
AACTCATCGCCGCCTGCCTTGCCCGCTGCTGGACAGGGGCTCGGCTGTTGGGCACTGACAATTCCGTGGT
GTTGTCGGGGAAATCATCGTCCTTTCCTTGGCTGCTCGCCTGTGTTGCCACCTGGATTCTGCGCGGGACG
TCCTTCTGCTACGTCCCTTCGGCCCTCAATCCAGCGGACCTTCCTTCCCGCGGCCTGCTGCCGGCTCTGC
GGCCTCTTCCGCGTCTTCGCCTTCGCCCTCAGACGAGTCGGATCTCCCTTTGGGCCGCCTCCCCGCATCG
ATACCGTCGACCTCGATCGAGACCTAGAAAAACATGGAGCAATCACAAGTAGCAATACAGCAGCTACCAA
TGCTGATTGTGCCTGGCTAGAAGCACAAGAGGAGGAGGAGGTGGGTTTTCCAGTCACACCTCAGGTACCT
TTAAGACCAATGACTTACAAGGCAGCTGTAGATCTTAGCCACTTTTTAAAAGAAAAGGGGGGACTGGAAG
GGCTAATTCACTCCCAACGAAGACAAGATATCCTTGATCTGTGGATCTACCACACACAAGGCTACTTCCC
TGATTGGCAGAACTACACACCAGGGCCAGGGATCAGATATCCACTGACCTTTGGATGGTGCTACAAGCTA
GTACCAGTTGAGCAAGAGAAGGTAGAAGAAGCCAATGAAGGAGAGAACACCCGCTTGTTACACCCTGTGA
GCCTGCATGGGATGGATGACCCGGAGAGAGAAGTATTAGAGTGGAGGTTTGACAGCCGCCTAGCATTTCA
TCACATGGCCCGAGAGCTGCATCCGGACTGTACTGGGTCTCTCTGGTTAGACCAGATCTGAGCCTGGGAG
CTCTCTGGCTAACTAGGGAACCCACTGCTTAAGCCTCAATAAAGCTTGCCTTGAGTGCTTCAAGTAGTGT
GTGCCCGTCTGTTGTGTGACTCTGGTAACTAGAGATCCCTCAGACCCTTTTAGTCAGTGTGGAAAATCTC
TAGCAGCATGTGAGCAAAAGGCCAGCAAAAGGCCAGGAACCGTAAAAAGGCCGCGTTGCTGGCGTTTTTC
CATAGGCTCCGCCCCCCTGACGAGCATCACAAAAATCGACGCTCAAGTCAGAGGTGGCGAAACCCGACAG
GACTATAAAGATACCAGGCGTTTCCCCCTGGAAGCTCCCTCGTGCGCTCTCCTGTTCCGACCCTGCCGCT
TACCGGATACCTGTCCGCCTTTCTCCCTTCGGGAAGCGTGGCGCTTTCTCATAGCTCACGCTGTAGGTAT
CTCAGTTCGGTGTAGGTCGTTCGCTCCAAGCTGGGCTGTGTGCACGAACCCCCCGTTCAGCCCGACCGCT
GCGCCTTATCCGGTAACTATCGTCTTGAGTCCAACCCGGTAAGACACGACTTATCGCCACTGGCAGCAGC
CACTGGTAACAGGATTAGCAGAGCGAGGTATGTAGGCGGTGCTACAGAGTTCTTGAAGTGGTGGCCTAAC
TACGGCTACACTAGAAGAACAGTATTTGGTATCTGCGCTCTGCTGAAGCCAGTTACCTTCGGAAAAAGAG
TTGGTAGCTCTTGATCCGGCAAACAAACCACCGCTGGTAGCGGTGGTTTTTTTGTTTGCAAGCAGCAGAT
TACGCGCAGAAAAAAAGGATCTCAAGAAGATCCTTTGATCTTTTCTACGGGGTCTGACGCTCAGTGGAAC
GAAAACTCACGTTAAGGGATTTTGGTCATGAGATTATCAAAAAGGATCTTCACCTAGATCCTTTTAAATT
AAAAATGAAGTTTTAAATCAATCTAAAGTATATATGAGTAAACTTGGTCTGACAGTTACCAATGCTTAAT
CAGTGAGGCACCTATCTCAGCGATCTGTCTATTTCGTTCATCCATAGTTGCCTGACTCCCCGTCGTGTAG
ATAACTACGATACGGGAGGGCTTACCATCTGGCCCCAGTGCTGCAATGATACCGCGAGACCCACGCTCAC
CGGCTCCAGATTTATCAGCAATAAACCAGCCAGCCGGAAGGGCCGAGCGCAGAAGTGGTCCTGCAACTTT
ATCCGCCTCCATCCAGTCTATTAATTGTTGCCGGGAAGCTAGAGTAAGTAGTTCGCCAGTTAATAGTTTG
CGCAACGTTGTTGCCATTGCTACAGGCATCGTGGTGTCACGCTCGTCGTTTGGTATGGCTTCATTCAGCT
CCGGTTCCCAACGATCAAGGCGAGTTACATGATCCCCCATGTTGTGCAAAAAAGCGGTTAGCTCCTTCGG
TCCTCCGATCGTTGTCAGAAGTAAGTTGGCCGCAGTGTTATCACTCATGGTTATGGCAGCACTGCATAAT
TCTCTTACTGTCATGCCATCCGTAAGATGCTTTTCTGTGACTGGTGAGTACTCAACCAAGTCATTCTGAG
AATAGTGTATGCGGCGACCGAGTTGCTCTTGCCCGGCGTCAATACGGGATAATACCGCGCCACATAGCAG
AACTTTAAAAGTGCTCATCATTGGAAAACGTTCTTCGGGGCGAAAACTCTCAAGGATCTTACCGCTGTTG
AGATCCAGTTCGATGTAACCCACTCGTGCACCCAACTGATCTTCAGCATCTTTTACTTTCACCAGCGTTT
CTGGGTGAGCAAAAACAGGAAGGCAAAATGCCGCAAAAAAGGGAATAAGGGCGACACGGAAATGTTGAAT
ACTCATACTCTTCCTTTTTCAATATTATTGAAGCATTTATCAGGGTTATTGTCTCATGAGCGGATACATA
TTTGAATGTATTTAGAAAAATAAACAAATAGGGGTTCCGCGCACATTTCCCCGAAAAGTGCCACCTGAC
Features (pLannotate 1.2.2; 24 found; start..end, strand, type, name):
     31..83      -  misc_feature   bom (fragment): basis of mobility region from pBR322
    238..617     +  enhancer       CMV enhancer: human cytomegalovirus immediate early enhancer
    618..817     +  promoter       CMV promoter: human cytomegalovirus (CMV) immediate early promoter
    835..1015    +  LTR            5' LTR (truncated): truncated 5' long terminal repeat (LTR) from HIV-1
   1062..1187    +  misc_feature   HIV-1 Ψ: packaging signal of human immunodeficiency virus type 1
   1171..1509    +  CDS            HIV-1 gag (fragment): gag protein from human immunodeficiency virus 1; gag
   1684..1917    +  misc_feature   RRE: The Rev response element (RRE) of HIV-1 allows for Rev-dependent mRNA export from the nucleus to the cytoplasm.
   2294..2394    +  CDS            Rev (fragment): human immunodeficiency virus 1 (HIV-1) Rev protein; rev; enhances nuclear export of unspliced and incompletely spliced viral mRNAs
   2444..2561    +  misc_feature   cPPT/CTS: central polypurine tract and central termination sequence of HIV-1
   2620..2888    +  promoter       U6 promoter (fragment): RNA polymerase III promoter for mouse U6 snRNA (Das et al., 1988)
   2889..2922    +  protein_bind   loxP511: Cre-mediated recombination occurs in the 8-bp core sequence (GTATACAT). loxP511 sites are compatible with each other, but incompatible with wild-type loxP sites. Cre recombinase
   2964..3463    +  promoter       PGK promoter: mouse phosphoglycerate kinase 1 promoter
   3507..4106    +  CDS            PuroR: puromycin N-acetyltransferase; pac from Streptomyces alboniger; confers resistance to puromycin
   4166..4407    +  polyA_signal   PGK poly(A) signal (fragment): mouse phosphoglycerate kinase 1 polyadenylation signal
   4437..4470    +  protein_bind   loxP511: Cre-mediated recombination occurs in the 8-bp core sequence (GTATACAT). loxP511 sites are compatible with each other, but incompatible with wild-type loxP sites. Cre recombinase
   4493..4520    -  misc_feature   MCS (fragment): pBluescript multiple cloning site
   4565..4588    +  misc_feature   MCS (fragment): pBluescript multiple cloning site
   4588..5176    +  misc_feature   WPRE: woodchuck hepatitis virus posttranscriptional regulatory element
   5177..5196    +  misc_feature   MCS (fragment): pBluescript multiple cloning site
   5198..5698    +  CDS            nef (fragment): NEF_HV1LA - Experimental evidence at protein level: Swiss-Prot protein existence level 1. Extracellular Nef protein targets CD4(+) T-lymphocytes for apoptosis by interacting with CXCR4 surface receptors. From Human immunodeficiency virus type 1 group M subtype B (isolate Lai) (HIV-1).
   5705..5885    +  LTR            5' LTR (truncated): truncated 5' long terminal repeat (LTR) from HIV-1
   5947..6535    -  rep_origin     ori: high-copy-number ColE1/pMB1/pBR322/pUC origin of replication
   6706..7566    -  CDS            AmpR: β-lactamase; bla; confers resistance to ampicillin, carbenicillin, and related antibiotics
   7567..7671    -  promoter       AmpR promoter: bla
