[The description below was written by a language model from this plasmid's Addgene catalogue record and pLannotate feature annotations shown in this document.]
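Description:
pSico PGK puro is an empty-backbone, HIV-1-derived lentiviral vector of about 7.7 kb for Cre-activated (conditional "on") expression of short hairpin RNAs in mammalian cells and transgenic mice. It is propagated in E. coli as a high-copy plasmid through a ColE1/pUC-type origin and an ampicillin resistance gene. The viral portion begins with a CMV enhancer/promoter fused to a truncated 5' LTR, which drives transcription of the viral genome in packaging cells. This is followed by the Ψ packaging signal with a gag fragment, the Rev response element for nuclear export of the genomic RNA, and the cPPT/CTS element, which aids nuclear import. A WPRE and a second truncated LTR lie at the 3' end. No packaging genes are present apart from gag, rev and nef fragments, so the viral proteins must be supplied from separate constructs.

The functional core is a mouse U6 RNA polymerase III promoter interrupted by a floxed cassette. The annotated U6 fragment is followed directly by a lox site, then a mouse PGK promoter driving the puromycin N-acetyltransferase gene with a PGK polyadenylation signal, and then a second matching lox site; the annotation identifies both as loxP511 variants. shRNA-encoding oligonucleotides are cloned between the HpaI and XhoI sites, which the annotated polylinker fragments suggest lie just downstream of the second lox site. Before recombination, the cassette confers puromycin resistance for selecting transduced cells and separates the U6 promoter from the hairpin, so no shRNA is made. Cre excises the PGK-puro cassette, which restores a working U6 unit and switches on shRNA expression while removing puromycin resistance. The vector therefore supports stable, tissue- or time-restricted RNA interference controlled by where and when Cre is delivered.
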