Addgene plasmid #11586: pSico PGK puro
Purpose: (Empty Backbone) Cre-regulated lentiviral shRNA vector. Cre addition causes the puromycin gene to be recombined out of the construct, activating shRNA expression.
Depositing lab: Tyler Jacks. Depositing organization: Massachusetts Institute of Technology. Publication: Cre-lox-regulated conditional RNA interference from transgenes. Ventura A, Meissner A, Dillon CP, McManus M, Sharp PA, Van Parijs L, Jaenisch R, Jacks T. Proc Natl Acad Sci U S A. 2004 Jul 13. 101(28):10380-5. 10.1073/pnas.0403954101 PubMed 15240889.
Backbone
  Vector backbone: pSico PGK puro
  Backbone size (bp): 7703
  Modifications to backbone: Puromycin is expressed from this plasmid as a selectable marker. Cre causes the puromycin gene to be recombined out of the construct, activating shRNA expression.
  Vector type: Mammalian Expression, Lentiviral, RNAi, Cre/Lox
  Selectable markers: Puromycin
Growth in bacteria
  Bacterial resistance: Ampicillin, 100 μg/mL
  Growth temperature: 37°C
  Growth strain: DH5alpha
  Copy number: High Copy
Gene/Insert
  Gene/Insert name: None
  Cloning method: Restriction Enzyme; 5′ cloning site HpaI (not destroyed); 3′ cloning site XhoI (not destroyed)
  Sequencing primers: 5′ n/a
Terms and licenses: Academic/Nonprofit Terms; Industry Terms: Not Available to Industry
Depositor comments: pSico PGK puro allows for conditional (Cre-Lox), stable expression of shRNAs for RNA interference in cells and transgenic mice. Addition of Cre TURNS ON shRNA expression. The shRNA coding oligos have to be cloned into the HpaI and XhoI restriction sites. Oligo design information can be found on the author's map or on the Jacks Lab website http://web.mit.edu/ccr/labs/jacks/protocols/pSico.html
How to cite: pSico PGK puro was a gift from Tyler Jacks (Addgene plasmid # 11586 ; http://n2t.net/addgene:11586 ; RRID:Addgene_11586)
