>Addgene plasmid #11586 | pSico PGK puro | addgene partial sequence | sequence record 18588 | 11586 with puro-variant-R (5' gtgggcttgtactcggtcat 3')
GGCCCGGAGATGAGGAAGAGGAGAACAGCGCGGCAGACGTGCGCTTTTGAAGCGTGCAGAATGCCGGGCC
TCCGGAGGACCTTCGGGCGCCCGCCCCGCCCCTGAGCCCGCCCCTGAGCCCGCCCCCGGACCCACCCCTT
CCCAGCCTCTGAGCCCAGAAAGCGAAGGAGCAAAGCTGCTATTGGCCGCTGCCCCAAAGGCCTACCCGCT
TCCATTGCTCAGCGGTGCTGTCCATCTGCACGAGACTAGTGAGACGTGCTACTTCCATTTGTCACGTCCT
GCACGACGCGAGCTGCGGGGCGGGGGGGAACTTCCTGACTAGGGGAGGAGTAGAAGGTGGCGCGAAGGGG
CCACCAAAGAACGGAGCCGGTTGGCGCCTACCGGTGGATGTGGAATGTGTGCGAGGCCAGAGGCCACTTG
TGTAGCGCCAAGTGCCCAGCGGGGCTGCTAAAGCGCATGCTCCAGACTGCCTTGGGAAAAGCGCCTCCCC
TACCCGGTAGAATTTCGAGGTCGACGAATTCAAAAAACCAAGGCTTATAACTTCGTATAATTTATACTAT
ACGAAGTTATAATTACTTTACAGTTAGGGTGAGTTTCCTTTTGTGCTGTTTTTTAAAATAATAATTTAGT
ATTTGTATCTCTTATAGAAATCCAAGCCTATCATGTAAAATGTAGCTAGTATTAAAAAGAACAGATTATC
TGTCTTTTATCGCACATTAAGCCTCTATAGTTACTAGGAAATATTATATGCAAATTAACCGGGGCAGGGG
AGTAG
